>Addgene plasmid #52546 | pBT313_pR26-U-attPx3-FRT5-pSV40-Neo-pA-pVasa-PhiC31o-pA-FRT5 | depositor full sequence | sequence record 82334 | pBT313_pR26-U-attPx3-FRT5-pSV40-Neo-pA-pVasa-PhiC31o-pA-FRT5 sequence 19587 bps
CCGCGGCAGGCCCTCCGAGCGTGGTGGAGCCGTTCTGTGAGACAGCCGGGTACGAGTCGTGACGCTGGAA
GGGGCAAGCGGGTGGTGGGCAGGAATGCGGTCCGCCCTGCAGCAACCGGAGGGGGAGGGAGAAGGGAGCG
GAAAAGTCTCCACCGGACGCGGCCATGGCTCGGGGGGGGGGGGGCAGCGGAGGASCGCTTCCGGCCGACG
TCTCGTCGCTGATTGGCTTYTTTTCCTCCCGCCGTGTGTGAAAACACAAATGGCGTGTTTTGGTTGGCGT
AAGGCGCCTGTCAGTTAACGGCAGCCGGAGTGCGCAGCCGCCGGCAGCCTCGCTCTGCCCACTGGGTGGG
GCGGGAGGTAGGTGGGGTGAGGCGAGCTGNACGTGCGGGCGCGGTCGGCCTCTGGCGGGGCGGGGGAGGG
GAGGGAGGGTCAGCGAAAGTAGCTCGCGCGCGAGCGGCCGCCCACCCTCCCCTTCCTCTGGGGGAGTCGT
TTTACCCGCCGCCGGCCGGGCCTCGTCGTCTGATTGGCTCTCGGGGCCCAGAAAACTGGCCCTTGCCATT
GGCTCGTGTTCGTGCAAGTTGAGTCCATCCGCCGGCCAGCGGGGGCGGCGAGGAGGCGCTCCCAGGTTCC
GGCCCTCCCCTCGGCCCCGCGCCGCAGAGTCTGGCCGCGCGCCCCTGCGCAACGTGGCAGGAAGCGCGCG
CTGGGGGCGGGGACGGGCAGTAGGGCTGAGCGGCTGCGGGGCGGGTGCAAGCACGTTTCCGACTTGAGTT
GCCTCAAGAGGGGCGTGCTGAGCCAGACCTCCATCGCGCACTCCGGGGAGTGGAGGGAAGGAGCGAGGGC
TCAGTTGGGCTGTTTTGGAGGCAGGAAGCACTTGCTCTCCCAAAGTCGCTCTGAGTTGTTATCAGTAAGG
GAGCTGCAGTGGAGTAGGCGGGGAGAAGGCCGCACCCTTCTCCGGAGGGGGGAGGGGAGTGTTGCAATAC
CTTTCTGGGAGTTCTCTGCTGCCTCCTGGCTTCTGAGGACCGCCCTGGGCCTGGGAGAATCCCTTGCCCC
CTCTTCCCCTCGTGATCTGCAACTCCAGTCTTTCTAGCCTTAATTAATTTAAATAGGAGATCATGCATCC
AGATCTGGTGATAGGTGGCAAGTGGTATTCCGTAAGGATATCGTTTTCGGGAGTAGTGCCCCAACTGGGG
TAACCTTTGAGTTCTCTCAGTTGGGGGCGTAGGGTCGCCGACGTTTTCGGGAGTAGTGCCCCAACTGGGG
TAACCTTTGAGTTCTCTCAGTTGGGGGCGTAGGGTCGCCGACGTTTTCGGGAGTAGTGCCCCAACTGGGG
TAACCTTTGAGTTCTCTCAGTTGGGGGCGTAGGGTCGCCGACGGATCCTTTGTCGACGAAGTTCCTATTC
CGAAGTTCCTATTCTTCAAAAGGTATAGGAACTTCGCTAGCGATTATTCAGGTGGCACTTTTCGGGGAAA
TGTGCGCGGAACCCCTATTTGTTTATTTTTCTAAATACATTCAAATATGTATCCGCTCATGAGACAATAA
CCCTGATAAATGCTTCAATAATATTGAAAAAGGAAGAGTCCTGAGGCGGAAAGAACCAGCTGTGGAATGT
GTGTCAGTTAGGGTGTGGAAAGTCCCCAGGCTCCCCAGCAGGCAGAAGTATGCAAAGCATGCATCTCAAT
TAGTCAGCAACCAGGTGTGGAAAGTCCCCAGGCTCCCCAGCAGGCAGAAGTATGCAAAGCATGCATCTCA
ATTAGTCAGCAACCATAGTCCCGCCCCTAACTCCGCCCATCCCGCCCCTAACTCCGCCCAGTTCCGCCCA
TTCTCCGCCCCATGGCTGACTAATTTTTTTTATTTATGCAGAGGCCGAGGCCGCCTCGGCCTCTGAGCTA
TTCCAGAAGTAGTGAGGAGGCTTTTTTGGAGGCCTAGGCTTTTGCAAAGATCGATCAAGAGACAGGATGA
GGATCGTTTCGCATGATTGAACAAGATGGATTGCACGCAGGTTCTCCGGCCGCTTGGGTGGAGAGGCTAT
TCGGCTATGACTGGGCACAACAGACAATCGGCTGCTCTGATGCCGCCGTGTTCCGGCTGTCAGCGCAGGG
GCGCCCGGTTCTTTTTGTCAAGACCGACCTGTCCGGTGCCCTGAATGAACTGCAAGACGAGGCAGCGCGG
CTATCGTGGCTGGCCACGACGGGCGTTCCTTGCGCAGCTGTGCTCGACGTTGTCACTGAAGCGGGAAGGG
ACTGGCTGCTATTGGGCGAAGTGCCGGGGCAGGATCTCCTGTCATCTCACCTTGCTCCTGCCGAGAAAGT
ATCCATCATGGCTGATGCAATGCGGCGGCTGCATACGCTTGATCCGGCTACCTGCCCATTCGACCACCAA
GCGAAACATCGCATCGAGCGAGCACGTACTCGGATGGAAGCCGGTCTTGTCGATCAGGATGATCTGGACG
AAGAGCATCAGGGGCTCGCGCCAGCCGAACTGTTCGCCAGGCTCAAGGCGAGCATGCCCGACGGCGAGGA
TCTCGTCGTGACCCATGGCGATGCCTGCTTGCCGAATATCATGGTGGAAAATGGCCGCTTTTCTGGATTC
ATCGACTGTGGCCGGCTGGGTGTGGCGGACCGCTATCAGGACATAGCGTTGGCTACCCGTGATATTGCTG
AAGAGCTTGGCGGCGAATGGGCTGACCGCTTCCTCGTGCTTTACGGTATCGCCGCTCCCGATTCGCAGCG
CATCGCCTTCTATCGCCTTCTTGACGAGTTCTTCTGAGCGGGACTCTGGGGTTCGAAATGACCGACCAAG
CGACGCCCAACCTGCCATCACGAGATTTCGATTCCACCGCCGCCTTCTATGAAAGGTTGGGCTTCGGAAT
CGTTTTCCGGGACGCCGGCTGGATGATCCTCCAGCGCGGGGATCTCATGCTGGAGTTCTTCGCCCACCCT
AGGGGGAGGCTAACTGAAACACGGAAGGAGACAATACCGGAAGGAACCCGCGCTATGACGGCAATAAAAA
GACAGAATAAAACGCACGGTGTTGGGTCGTTTGTTCATAAACGCGGGGTTCGGTCCCAGGGCTGGCACTC
TGTCGATACCCCACCGAGACCCCATTGGGGCCAATACGCCCGCGTTTCTTCCTTTTCCCCACCCCACCCC
CCAAGTTCGGGTGAAGGCCCAGGGCTCGCAGCCAACGTCGGGGCGGCAGGCCCTGCCATAGCCTCAGGTT
ACTCAGGATCATCTCTAGCCTGCAGGTGTGCCACCATGCCTGGCCCAGTTTCTTGCTTTGTATTATAAAC
TTTATAGCTGGTAAGACTCTGGACCCACACGTGTTTGATTTGTCTCTTCTCTCCTGAGACATTTTTTCCC
AGTAACATTTCCTGAATTTTGTATTTTATTGTCTCTGCATCTGTGCTGAGACATAACATCTTCTGTTTCT
TCTATTTGCCATGAACTGGGAGTTAAGTCTAAGAATTTGATTAAAGCTGAAGTTGAGTTTGAAATCAAAC
CTCTACATGTAGCGTTTTGTATTTCCCACTGTGATACATCAACCAGCACATGGTTCTTGGAGGTCTTTGC
TTTGTGGTATAAAGTTGGCCCAGTGTGTTTAAATGTTGTCCTCTTTAAGGAGGTAGCTAGGTAAGATCAC
ACGCCGGTTACCTACCTCCCTACTGATGCACTAACTGGTGTGTCTAGCCTAGCCTAAGGCCCTAGGGTAC
CATGCATCCCATAATAGATTATGTGAGGCCCAACACATTTGTAGATAACAGCATCAGGTCATAGTGTCAT
AAGGTTGGACACCCCTGGCAGAGTTTCATGCACCACACTATCTTCAAAAGAGCTAAAGAAGTAAGGTGGA
AAAAACAAACATCATAGTGTTCTGATTTTACTGTAACAGGAAAAGACTCACTGAAAAGATGCCAAGGCCC
AGATTTCCCCTCCCACAATTCCAAGCTTCATGGAGAATGATACCTCCACTTTGGGGATGGAGAAGGGATT
AAATCCTGACCACAGACTTGAAGCAGTAAGAACTTATCACCGTGATGTCAGTTCTGGGTGGAACCCTATG
CATCCCGTGGCCCTGTACCTGCAGATGCTGCTGCTGGACCTGTGATAGATGGCCAGTACTACAGTTAGGA
ATCTTTCCGACAACTGCAGCTTTTAGAATGGAAAGCAAAACTCCACCTACTGGATGGCACAACATGAAAG
CAAGGACTGTGCCTTGCAGCTCAGGGCCAGCCTTAGTACTAGTCTCTGAGGGACCGTTGCTACCACCGGT
TCCCAACCTGTAGCAGCACAACTATCCTGGACCAGGGTTCACGGATGGAGCTCAAGACCTTGACATCTGT
CACAGTTATGCTCTGCACCATGAGGAAGTTGTCTCAGTTTGCCTTACTGCCACAGCACCGGCTGTGGGCT
CAGCATTGTGACACTCAGAGCCACAGTTCTGGAGCAGGAACTAGGGCAGGTCCCTCTGGTGATTCTTTCT
ACAGTTCACGACCAGAGGCTGTTGGCTTTGGAAGGCACCTGGAGGTCTGTGCAAGCCCCGGACAGAGGCT
TGTGTAGATGAAGGACCCTTTATAAAAAGCTCCCTAATTGAGTCTTGAAAAACTCACCCGCTGAGGATTT
AGGAGAAACCTAAGCTTGGATCGCCTCCTAACACTGCCACAGGTAACCTGAATTTTGGTGCCATATAGTG
TTAGAAACTATAGGCTGAGAGAGAGAAAAAAAAAACATTCTTTTTTCAATTTCTGAAAACAAACAAAACC
AAAACAAGCCATATTATGAAGACCGGAATAAATACCTAATCCTTTGTCCTCGAATGACATCACACATCAA
TAAGAACCAAGGATGTTTAAGGAACTATGACCTCATCTGACAGTATAAATATAAAATGCCAGAAACCGTC
AAGATAGTAACCAGTGTGGGTGGATGCTCATATGTGTACTGTATTAGTTACTTTTTCATTGTTGTGATAA
AATACCACGACTAAAGCCTGACTTATAGGAGAAGGAATTTGTCCTGTGTTTTCAGAGTGATAAGACTCCA
TCATGGCAGGGACGCATGGAAGCCAGCAACAGGTATGATGCTGGGGCAGCAAGCTGAGAGCTCACATCCA
CCACTGAAGGCACAAAACAGCAAGTGTGAGCTGGAAGTGGTGTGAGGCTATATACTAGCAAAGGCTGCCC
TACTGATACGCTGTCTCCAGGAGGACTGCGTTCCCCAAGCTTCTCTGATCATCACAACCAACTGAGGACT
AAATGTTCAAATACCTGGGTCAGTGGGGATCATTTCTCATTCAAACTTCCACAGATAATTAAAAGCAAAT
AAATGAACCAGGTTTAAGGAAACTTACTGAATTCCAATAGAAAATATAGAAATAAATCAATACTTTAGTA
GATATAATTGACTGAGACATGGGGGCAAATTTTAAAAAGTTGAAATTCTTGATAATGAAGGTATACTAAA
CAAAATAAAATTGCATTAGGGAAGCATTGATGTTAGAGTAAATCAAGCAGAAGAGAGAATGAGTGAATTC
CAAGATAGGCCATTTGAAAATGCACAGAAGAGAAAAAGAATTAAGAGGAAGAAATGTACTCATGGTAACC
TTGGAGCAACAGTGAAAGGGTAAGTAGGTTAGTGGGGATATGGACGGGACTTGAGAACACCAAAGGAGTT
AATCGATGCAACTACGTTATGATCAACCACAGTCAGGTTCCAGGTTCTGCAGTAAACTGAATCTCCAGTT
TTCACGCTATGTAGATCCATCTCCATGAATCTGGCCTGGCCTTGTGACTTTCTGGTAACTGATTAGTTGA
AAGTTGCAAATATAATTGTTTAACTTCTTATGCTAGAATTCAAGAAGCCTTGCAACTATTACCCTGGTCC
TTTGGAGCGATGTCCCTGACAAGTGTGTCCAGTTGAAATGCAGCATCCTTACAGAGTCTGACTGAGATTG
TCCAACAACCTTCAGAGCCTAAGACAGCCTCTTGGAAACTATTCAATTGTTCTGGCCATCCCAGCCCCTA
GATGCCAGAGTAGAGAAGTCACCTTGGATGTTAAACAAACTGGTATTGGAGGTTGGGGATAAACTCAGTA
GTACAGAGCTTGCCTGGCACGCTCAAGTACCTAGGTTCAAACTCTGGCAATGCCAAAAAAGAAAAAAGTT
GATAGCAAACTCTCAGATGATTCAGGTTCTAGTTAGCGTTTGAATGGAATTGTATGAGATGGTCTCCTGA
GCCCTCTCAATCCCTGAGAGAGAATTTTTTTGTAAGTCAATATATTATGCAATAATTTGTTATACAGTTG
TACTGGCTAATTTGGGTCAAGCTGGAGTTATCACAGAGAAAGGAGCTTCAGTTGGGGAAATGCCTCCATG
AGATCCAACTGTAAGGCATTTTCTCAATTAGTGATCAAGGGGGAAAGGCCCCTTGTGGGTAGGACCATCT
CTGGGCTGGTAGTCTTGGTTCTATAAGAGAGCAGGCTGAGCAAGCCAGGTGAGGCAAGCCAGTAAGGAAC
ATCCCTCCATGGCCTCTGTATCAGCTCCTGCTCCTGACCTGCTTGAGTTCCAGTCCTGACTTCCTTTGGT
GATGAACAGCAATGTGGAAAGTGTAAGCTGAATAAACCCTTTCCTCCCCAATTTGCTTAGTGGTCATGAT
GTTTTGTCCAGGAATAGAAACCCTGACTAAGACAATAGTAATAGGTAACAAGAAGAGAGCTGTGAACTCG
TCATGTAGTTAAGATAAGTGTTTGCTAGATTTCCTATTGCATAGTTCCTATTTTCTCTTTATATTTGGAA
AAAAATTGTGGTAACATACCTTGGACACTTATTGTTGTTCTCCCCCCTGACCTGCACTCAATGCTGAATT
CTCAGCCAAACTCTAGTGATGTCCTCCCCATTCAAAAGCTTCAACCTTCTAGTCTTTATTTAAAAAAATG
TTATTATTACATTTATTTATTCTGTGGTGTGTGTGTGTGAGAGAGAGGATGGGAGCAGGTGTGTGTGTGT
GTGTGTCGGTGTGTTTGTTAAATCAGAACATGAGTGTGTGTGTAAGACAGAGACGGGGTGAGTGTGTGTG
TGTGTGTATGGGAGCAGGTGTGTGTGTGTGTGTGGGTCAGTGGATAAGTTGTGGAAGTCAGTTCTTTCCT
TCCCTTACTCGGATCTCAGGGATCAAACGCAAGTCCTCAGGTTGCCAGGTACATGTCACCTGTCTTTGCT
TTATTATTATTTAGTTCTGGCTTTTGAGCCTAAGTGTTATGTTACATAGGTTGACCTTGAATTAGCTATG
CACTGAGCTCCTGATCCTCCTGCCTATATCTTCCAAGTAATGGTTACAGGAATGGGCCACTGGACCTAGC
AAGTGAACCTACCTGGTCACTCCAAAAATGCACAGCAAAGAATATACGTTTAAAAATAGGTTCATTTTAG
GAAGTTTGTCCACATTTTAAATGACAGTTCTGTTAAAGTATACTGTGTTTTGTCCTTTGTTAAATGTGAC
TTTTAAAAGCAATTCACCTTAATAGCCTGGGCGACTACAGTGCTCACTGTATAAATGCTAGTGTGTTTTT
GGTGCTGAAACAGAAAGGTGGCTCTAGAAAGCTGGAGTTCCTCATCTTTAAGTTCCAGACTGAGATATCT
AGAACTTCTTCAAAAATCCAGGGAAAGGAAAGCGATGGAAGTGAAAATAAAAACAAGAACATGCTTTACA
TATATTTGATTGTGATCCCTTTGGCGGGTACTAGGAAAACCACGGATGGAATTTTCCTTCTAGAAAGAGG
TGAGGAGCAGGCAGAATGTGAACATCTACTTAATGAGCTGAACTGGCCGGTGCCCTCAGAATTGTAAACA
GGTACACCACAAATCCAGGCCTTGGCAGACAGACCAAGTCTTCCTCTCTTCGGTTTTCTTTTTACAGACT
GGCTTTCTTGACAACTTCAAGATGGAGTCTCATCCTTGCCCTTTTTATGGAGAGGAGAAGCATTGCTTCT
AGTTGGTTTTAGTAGAGGAGTGAAGTGCATTTCTCAGATACAAAGAGAGCACTTGAGACGTTCGGACTCA
GAATGGCCAAGCCTGGCACTTTGGGAGGTCAAGAGGAGGCTGGAACGGCTGGGAGAGAAAGCAATTAGAT
GTTCCACCCCTTTGGTTTTTCTCCAGACAGGGTTTCTCTGTGTAGCCCTGACTGTCCTGAAGTTTGCTCT
GTAGACCAGGCTGGCCTCCACCCAGGGATTTGCCTGCCTCTGCCTCCCCGAGCCCCAGATTTTTATTTTT
ATTTATATATATATTAACTTTTGAATGAACACAATGGAATTGATGAGCCCTTGGAGAGTGAAACGGGATG
TCGTGCGTGGCAGCCCCGGGGATCAGCTCACTCCCACAGGCCTCACAGGCCATGGAGCCAAGAGGCCTCC
CTGCCTCGGCCTCGGCCTCGGCCTCAACAAAGGTGGAGAACGCGCAGGCCGTCCGTCCATGGGGCGGGAA
GTCGCGCGCCGCGGCCGCTGATTGGCTGGCGGGCCCGGTCGCCTGATGCTATTTGTTGTCCCCGCGCCAA
TGACGCAGTCGGCGTCCGGCGTCCACCCGCACGTGCAGCCGTTTAAGCCGCGTCGGCCGGCCGCGAGGAG
CCCGGGGAGCCTGGAGCGGAGAGTTAACCGCCACCATGGATACCTACGCCGGAGCCTACGACAGACAGAG
CCGGGAGAGAGAGAACAGCAGCGCCGCCAGCCCCGCCACCCAGAGAAGCGCCAACGAGGATAAGGCCGCC
GATCTGCAGAGAGAGGTGGAGAGGGACGGCGGCAGATTCAGATTTGTGGGCCACTTCAGCGAGGCCCCTG
GCACCAGCGCCTTCGGCACCGCCGAGAGACCCGAGTTCGAGAGAATCCTGAACGAGTGTAGGGCCGGCAG
GCTGAACATGATCATCGTGTACGACGTGTCCCGGTTCAGCAGGCTGAAGGTGATGGACGCCATCCCTATC
GTGTCCGAGCTGCTGGCCCTGGGCGTGACCATCGTGTCCACCCAGGAAGGCGTCTTTAGACAGGGCAACG
TGATGGACCTGATCCACCTGATCATGAGGCTGGACGCCAGCCACAAGGAGAGCAGCCTGAAGAGCGCCAA
GATCCTGGACACCAAGAACCTGCAGAGGGAGCTGGGCGGCTATGTGGGCGGCAAGGCCCCCTACGGCTTC
GAGCTGGTGTCCGAGACCAAGGAGATCACCCGGAACGGCAGGATGGTGAACGTGGTGATCAACAAGCTGG
CCCACAGCACCACCCCCCTGACCGGCCCCTTCGAGTTTGAGCCCGACGTGATCAGGTGGTGGTGGCGGGA
GATCAAGACCCACAAGCACCTGCCTTTCAAGCCCGGCAGCCAGGCCGCCATCCACCCCGGCAGCATCACC
GGCCTGTGTAAGAGAATGGACGCCGACGCCGTGCCCACCAGAGGCGAGACCATCGGCAAGAAAACCGCCA
GCAGCGCCTGGGACCCCGCCACCGTGATGAGAATCCTGAGGGACCCTAGGATCGCCGGCTTCGCCGCCGA
GGTGATCTACAAGAAGAAGCCCGACGGCACCCCCACCACCAAGATCGAGGGCTACAGAATCCAGAGAGAC
CCCATCACCCTGAGACCTGTGGAGCTGGACTGTGGCCCTATCATCGAGCCTGCCGAGTGGTACGAGCTGC
AGGCCTGGCTGGACGGCAGAGGCAGAGGCAAGGGCCTGAGCAGAGGCCAGGCCATCCTGAGCGCCATGGA
CAAGCTGTACTGTGAGTGTGGCGCCGTGATGACCAGCAAGAGAGGCGAGGAGAGCATCAAGGACAGCTAC
CGGTGCCGGAGAAGAAAGGTGGTGGACCCCAGCGCCCCTGGCCAGCACGAGGGCACCTGTAATGTGAGCA
TGGCCGCCCTGGACAAGTTCGTGGCCGAGCGGATCTTCAACAAGATCCGGCACGCCGAGGGCGACGAGGA
GACCCTGGCCCTGCTGTGGGAGGCCGCCAGAAGATTCGGCAAGCTGACCGAGGCCCCCGAGAAGAGCGGC
GAGAGGGCCAACCTGGTGGCCGAGAGAGCCGACGCCCTGAACGCCCTGGAGGAGCTGTACGAGGACAGAG
CCGCCGGAGCCTATGACGGCCCTGTGGGCAGGAAGCACTTCAGAAAGCAGCAGGCCGCCCTGACCCTGAG
ACAGCAGGGCGCCGAGGAAAGACTGGCCGAGCTGGAGGCCGCCGAGGCCCCTAAGCTGCCCCTGGATCAG
TGGTTCCCCGAGGATGCCGACGCCGACCCCACCGGCCCCAAGTCCTGGTGGGGCAGAGCCAGCGTGGACG
ACAAGAGGGTGTTCGTGGGCCTGTTCGTGGATAAGATCGTGGTGACCAAGAGCACCACCGGCAGGGGCCA
GGGCACCCCCATCGAGAAGAGAGCCAGCATCACCTGGGCCAAGCCTCCCACCGACGACGACGAGGATGAC
GCCCAGGACGGCACCGAGGACGTGGCCGCCCCTAAGAAAAAGCGGAAAGTGTGATAGATCTAGAGCTCGC
TGATCAGCCTCGACTGTGCCTTCTAGTTGCCAGCCATCTGTTGTTTGCCCCTCCCCCGTGCCTTCCTTGA
CCCTGGAAGGTGCCACTCCCACTGTCCTTTCCTAATAAAATGAGGAAATTGCATCGCATTGTCTGAGTAG
GTGTCATTCTATTCTGGGGGGTGGGGTGGGGCAGGACAGCAAGGGGGAGGATTGGGAAGACAATAGCAGG
CATGCTGGGGATGCGGTGGGCTCTATGGACGTCCTAGAGAAGTTCCTATTCCGAAGTTCCTATTCTTCAA
AAGGTATAGGAACTTCGCGGCCGCCTAGTAAGGGGCGCGCCGGCTAGAAGATGGGCGGGAGTCTTCTGGG
CAGGCTTAAAGGCTAACCTGGTGTGTGGGCGTTGTCCTGCAGGGGAATTGAACAGGTGTAAAATTGGAGG
GACAAGACTTCCCACAGATTTTCGGTTTTGTCGGGAAGTTTTTTAATAGGGGCAAATAGGAAAATGGAGG
ATAGGAGTCATCTGGGGTTTATGCAGCAAAACTACAGGTATATTGCTTGTATCCGCCTCGGAGATTTCCA
TGAGGAGATAAAGACATGTCACCCGAGTTTATACTCTCCTGCTTAGATCCTACTACAGTATGAAATACAG
TGTYGCGAGGTAGACTATGTAAGCAGATTTAATCATTTTAAAGAGCCCAGTACTTCATATCCATTTCTCC
CGCTCCTTCTGCAGCCTTATCAAAAGGTATTTAGAACACTCATTTTAGCCCCATTTTCATTTATTATACT
GGCTTATCCAACCCCTAGACAGAGCATTGGCATTTTCCCTTTCCTGATCTTAGAAGTCTGATGACTCATG
AAACCAGACAGATTAGTTACATACACCACAAATCGAGGCTGTAGCTGGGGCCTCAACACTGCAGTTCTTT
TATAACTCCTTAGTACACTTTTTGTTGATCCTTTGCCTTGATCCTTAATTTTCAGTGTCTATCACCTCTC
CCGTCAGGTGGTGTTCCACATTTGGGCCTATTCTCAGTCCAGGGAGTTTTACAACAATAGATGTATTGAG
AATCCAACCTAAAGCTTAACTTTCCACTCCCATGAATGCCTCTCTCCTTTTTCTCCATTATAACTGAGCT
ATWACCATTAATGGTTTCAGGTGGATGTCTCCTCCCCCAATATACCTGATGTATCTACATATTGCCAGGC
TGATATTTTAAGACATWAAAGGTATATTTCATTATTGAGCCACATGGTATTGATTACTGCTACTAAAATT
TTGTCATTGTACACATCTGTAAAAGGTGGTTCCTTTTGGAATGCAAAGTTCAGGTGTTTGTTGTCTTTCC
TGACCTAAGGTCTTGTGAGCTTGTATTTTTTCTATTTAAGCAGTGCTTTCTCTTGGACTGGCTTGACTCA
TGGCATTCTACACGTTATTGCTGGTCTAAATGTGATTTTGCCAAGCTTCTTCAGGACCTATAATTTTGCT
TGACTTGTAGCCAAACACAAGTAAAATGATTAAGCAACAAATGTATTTGTGAAGCTTGGTTTTTAGGTTG
TTGTGTTGTGTGTGCTTGTGCTCTATAATAATACTATCCAGGGGCTGGAGAGGTGGCTCGGAGTTCAAGA
GCACAGACTGCTCTTCCAGAAGTCCTGAGTTCAATTCCCAGCAACCACATGGTGGCTCACAACCATCTGT
AATGGGATCTGATGCCCTCTTCTGGTGTGTCTGAAGACCACAAGTGTATTCACATTAAATAAATAATCCT
CCTTCTTCTTCTTTTTTTTTTTTTAAAGAGAATWCTGTCTCCAGTAGAATTACTGAAGTAATGAAATACT
TTGTGTTTGTTCCAATATGGWAGCCAATAATCAAATACTCTTWAGCACTGGAAATGTACCAAGGAACTAT
TTTATTTAAGTGWACTGTGGACAGAGGAGCCATAACTGCAGACTTGTGGGATACAGAAGACCAATGCAGA
CTTAATGTCTTTTCTCTTACACTAAGCAATAAAGAAATAAAAATTGAACTTCTAGTATCCTATTTGTTAA
ACTGCTAGCTTTACTAACTTTTGTGCTTCATCTATACAAAGCTGAAAGCTAAGTCTGCAGCCATTACTAA
ACATGAAAGCAAGTAATGATAATTTTGGATTTCAAAAATGTAGGGCCAGAGTTTAGCCAGCCAGTGGTGG
TGCTTGCCTTTATGCCTTAATCCCAGCACTCTGGAGGCAGAGACAGGCAGATCTCTGAGTTTGAGCCCAG
CCTGGTCTACACATCAAGTTCTATCTAGGATAGCCAGGAATACACACAGAAACCCTGTTGGGGAGGGGGG
CTCTGAGATTTCATAAAATTATAATTGAAGCATTCCCTAATGAGCCACTATGGATGTGGCTAAATCCGTC
TACCTTTCTGATGAGATTTGGGTATTATTTTTTCTGTCTCTGCTGTTGGTTGGGTCTTTTGACACTGTGG
GCTTTCTTAAAGCCTCCTTCCCTGCCATGTGGTCTCTTGTTTGCTACTAACTTCCCATGGCTTAAATGGC
ATGGCTTTTTGCCTTCTAAGGGCAGCTGCTGAGWTTTGCAGCCTGATTTCCAGGGTGGGGTTGGGAAATC
TTTCAAACACTAAAATTGTCCTTTAATTTTTTTTTAAAAAATGGGTTATATAATAAACCTCATAAAATAG
TTATGAGGAGTGAGGTGGACTAATATTAATGAGTCCCTCCCCTATAAAAGAGCTATTAAGGCTTTTTGTC
TTATACTAACTTTTTTTTTAAATGTGGTATCTTTAGAACCAAGGGTCTTAGAGTTTTAGTATACAGAAAC
TGTTGCATCGCTTAATCAGATTTTCTAGTTTCAAATCCAGAGAATCCAAATTCTTCACAGCCAAAGTCAA
ATTAAGAATTTCTGACTTTAATGTTATTTGCTACTGTGAATATAAAATGATAGCTTTTCCTGAGGCAGGG
TCTCACTATGTATCTCTGCCTGATCTGCAACAAGATATGTAGACTAAAGTTCTGCCTGCTTTTGTCTCCT
GAATACTAAGGTTAAAATGTAGTAATACTTTTGGAACTTGCAGGTCAGATTCTTTTATAGGGGACACACT
AAGGGAGCTTGGGTGATAGTTGGTAAATGTGTTTAAGTGATGAAAACTTGAATTATTATCACCGCAACCT
ACTTTTTAAAAAAAAAAGCCAGGCCTGTTAGAGCATGCTAAGGGATCCCTAGGACTTGCTGAGCACACAA
GAGTAGTACTTGGCAGGCTCCTGGTGAGAGCATATTTCAAAAAACAAGGCAGACAACCAAGAAACTACAG
TAAGGTTACCTGTCTTTAACCATCTGCATATACACAGGGATATTAAAATATTCCAAATAATATTTCATTC
AAGTTTTCCCCCATCAAATTGGGACATGGATTTCTCCGGTGAATAGGCAGAGTTGGAAACTAAACAAATG
TTGGTTTTGTGATTTGTGAAATTGTTTTCAAGTGATAGTTAAAGCCCATGAGATACAGAACAAAGCTGCT
ATTTCGAGGTCTCTTGGTTATACTCAGAAGCACTTCTTTGGGTTTCCCTGCACTATCCTGATCATGTGCT
AGGCCTWCCTTAGGCTGATTGTTGTTCAAATAACTTAAGTTTCCTGTCAGGTGATGTCATATGATTTCAT
ATATCAAGGCAAAACATGTTATATATGTTAAACATTTGKACTTAATGTGAAAGTTAGGTCTTTGTGGGTT
TTGATTTTAATTTCAAAACCTGAGCTAAATAAGTCATTTTACATGTCTTACATTTGGTGAATTGTATATT
GTGGTTTGCAGGCAAGACTCTCTGACCTAGTAACCCTCCTATAGAGCACTTTGCTGGGTCACAAGTCTAG
GAGTCAAGCATTTCACCTTGAAGTTGAGACGTTTTGTTAGTGTATACTAGTTATATGTTGGAGGACATGT
TTATCCAGAAGATATTCAGGACTATTTTTGACTGGGCTAAGGAATTGATTCTGATTAGCACTGTTAGTGA
GCATTGAGTGGCCTTTAGGCTTGAATTGGAGTCACTTGTATATCTCAAATAATGCTGGCCTTTTTTWAAA
AGCCCTTGTTCTTTATCACCCTGTTTTCTACATAATTTTTGTTCAAAGAAATACTTGTTTGGATCTCCTT
TTGACAACAATAGCATGTTTTCAAGCCATATTTTTTTTCCTTTTTTTTTTTTTTTTTGGTTTTTCGAGAC
AGGGTTTCTCTGTATAGCCCTGGCTGTCCTGGAACTCACTTTGTAGACCAGGCTGGCCTCGAACTCAGAA
ATCCGCCTGCCTCTGCCTCCTGAGTGCCGGGATTAAAGGCGTGCACCACCACGCCTGGCTAAGTTGGATA
TTTTGTATATAACTATAACCAATACTAACTCCACTGGGTGGATTTTTAATTCAGTCAGTAGTCTTAAGTG
GTCTTTATTGGCCCTTATTAAAATCTACTGTTCACTCTAACAGAGGCTGTTGGACTAGTGGSACTAAGCA
ACTTCCTACGGATATACTAGCAGATAAGGGTCAGGGATAGAAACTAGTCTAGCGTTTTGTATACCTACCA
GCTTATACTACCTTGTTCTGATAGAAATATTTAGGACATCTAGCTTATCGATCCGTCGACGGTATCGATA
AGCTTGATATCGAATTCTACCGGGTAGGGGAGGCGCTTTTCCAAGGCAGTCTGAGCATGCGCTTAGCAGC
CCCGCTGGCACTTGGCGCTACACAAGTGGCCTYTGGCCTCGCACACATTCCACATCCACCGGTAGGCGCC
AACCGGCTCCGTTCTTTGGTGGCCCCTTCGCGCCACCTTCTWCTCCTCCCCTAGTCAGGAAGTTCCCCCC
CGCCCCGCAGCTCGCGTCGTSAGGACGTGACAAATGGAAGTAGCACGTCTCACTAGTCTCGTCAGATGGA
CAGCACCGCTGAGCAATGGAAGCGGGTAGGCCTTTGGGGCAGCGGCCAATAGCAGCTTTGCTCCTTCGCT
TTCTGGGCTCAGAGGCTGGGAAGGGGTGGGTCCGGGGGCGGGCTCAGGGGCGGGCTCAGGGGCGGGGCGG
GCGCCCGAAGGTCCTCCGGAGGCCCGGCATTCTGCACGCTTCAAAAGCGCACGTCTGCCGCGCTGTTCTC
CTCTTCCTCATCTCCGGGCCTTTCGACCTGCAGGTCCTCGCCATGGATCCTGATGATGTTGTTATTCTTC
TAATCTTTTGTATGGAAAACTTTTCTTCGTACCACGGGACTAAACCTGGTTATGTAGATTCCATTCAAAA
AGGTATACAAAAGCCAAAATCTGGTACACAAGGAAATTATGACGATGATTGGAAAGGGTTTTATAGTACC
GACAATAAATACGACGCTGCGGGATACTCTGTAGATAATGAAAACCCGCTCTCTGGAAAAGCTGGAGGCG
TGGTCAAAGTGACGTATCCAGGACTGACGAAGGTTCTCGCACTAAAAGTGGATAATGCCGAAACTATTAA
GAAAGAGTTAGGTTTAAGTCTCACTGAACCGTTGATGGAGCAAGTCGGAACGGAAGAGTTTATCAAAAGG
TTCGGTGATGGTGCTTCGCGTGTAGTGCTCAGCCTTCCCTTCGCTGAGGGGAGTTCTAGCGTTGAATATA
TTAATAACTGGGAACAGGCGAAAGCGTTAAGCGTAGAACTTGAGATTAATTTTGAAACCCGTGGAAAACG
TGGCCAAGATGCGATGTATGAGTATATGGCTCAAGCCTGTGCAGGAAATCGTGTCAGGCGATCTCTTTGT
GAAGGAACCTTACTTCTGTGGTGTGACATAATTGGACAAACTACCTACAGAGATTTAAAGCTCTAAGGTA
AATATAAAATTTTTAAGTGTATAATGTGTTAAACTACTGATTCTAATTGTTTGTGTATTTTAGATTCCAA
CCTATGGAACTGATGAATGGGAGCAGTGGTGGAATGCAGATCCTAGAGCTCGCTGATCAGCCTCGACTGT
GCCTTCTAGTTGCCAGCCATCTGTTGTTTGCCCCTCCCCCGTGCCTTCCTTGACCCTGGAAGGTGCCACT
CCCACTGTCCTTTCCTAATAAAATGAGGAAATTGCATCGCATTGTCTGAGTAGGTGTCATTCTATTCTGG
GGGGTGGGGTGGGGCAGGACAGCAAGGGGGAGGATTGGGAAGACAATAGCAGGCATGCTGGGGATGCGGT
GGGCTCTATGGCTTCTGAGGCGGAAAGAACCAGCTGGGGCTCGACCTCGAGGGGGGGCCCGGTACCCAGC
TTTTGTTCCCTTTAGTGAGGGTTAATTGCGCGCTTGGCGTAATCATGGTCATAGCTGTTTCCTGTGTGAA
ATTGTTATCCGCTCACAATTCCACACAACATACGAGCCGGAAGCATAAAGTGTAAAGCCTGGGGTGCCTA
ATGAGTGAGCTAACTCACATTAATTGCGTTGCGCTCACTGCCCGCTTTCCAGTCGGGAAACCTGTCGTGC
CAGCTGCATTAATGAATCGGCCAACGCGCGGGGAGAGGCGGTTTGCGTATTGGGCGCTCTTCCGCTTCCT
CGCTCACTGACTCGCTGCGCTCGGTCGTTCGGCTGCGGCGAGCGGTATCAGCTCACTCAAAGGCGGTAAT
ACGGTTATCCACAGAATCAGGGGATAACGCAGGAAAGAACATGTGAGCAAAAGGCCAGCAAAAGGCCAGG
AACCGTAAAAAGGCCGCGTTGCTGGCGTTTTTCCATAGGCTCCGCCCCCCTGACGAGCATCACAAAAATC
GACGCTCAAGTCAGAGGTGGCGAAACCCGACAGGACTATAAAGATACCAGGCGTTTCCCCCTGGAAGCTC
CCTCGTGCGCTCTCCTGTTCCGACCCTGCCGCTTACCGGATACCTGTCCGCCTTTCTCCCTTCGGGAAGC
GTGGCGCTTTCTCATAGCTCACGCTGTAGGTATCTCAGTTCGGTGTAGGTCGTTCGCTCCAAGCTGGGCT
GTGTGCACGAACCCCCCGTTCAGCCCGACCGCTGCGCCTTATCCGGTAACTATCGTCTTGAGTCCAACCC
GGTAAGACACGACTTATCGCCACTGGCAGCAGCCACTGGTAACAGGATTAGCAGAGCGAGGTATGTAGGC
GGTGCTACAGAGTTCTTGAAGTGGTGGCCTAACTACGGCTACACTAGAAGGACAGTATTTGGTATCTGCG
CTCTGCTGAAGCCAGTTACCTTCGGAAAAAGAGTTGGTAGCTCTTGATCCGGCAAACAAACCACCGCTGG
TAGCGGTGGTTTTTTTGTTTGCAAGCAGCAGATTACGCGCAGAAAAAAAGGATCTCAAGAAGATCCTTTG
ATCTTTTCTACGGGGTCTGACGCTCAGTGGAACGAAAACTCACGTTAAGGGATTTTGGTCATGAGATTAT
CAAAAAGGATCTTCACCTAGATCCTTTTAAATTAAAAATGAAGTTTTAAATCAATCTAAAGTATATATGA
GTAAACTTGGTCTGACAGTTACCAATGCTTAATCAGTGAGGCACCTATCTCAGCGATCTGTCTATTTCGT
TCATCCATAGTTGCCTGACTCCCCGTCGTGTAGATAACTACGATACGGGAGGGCTTACCATCTGGCCCCA
GTGCTGCAATGATACCGCGAGACCCACGCTCACCGGCTCCAGATTTATCAGCAATAAACCAGCCAGCCGG
AAGGGCCGAGCGCAGAAGTGGTCCTGCAACTTTATCCGCCTCCATCCAGTCTATTAATTGTTGCCGGGAA
GCTAGAGTAAGTAGTTCGCCAGTTAATAGTTTGCGCAACGTTGTTGCCATTGCTACAGGCATCGTGGTGT
CACGCTCGTCGTTTGGTATGGCTTCATTCAGCTCCGGTTCCCAACGATCAAGGCGAGTTACATGATCCCC
CATGTTGTGCAAAAAAGCGGTTAGCTCCTTCGGTCCTCCGATCGTTGTCAGAAGTAAGTTGGCCGCAGTG
TTATCACTCATGGTTATGGCAGCACTGCATAATTCTCTTACTGTCATGCCATCCGTAAGATGCTTTTCTG
TGACTGGTGAGTACTCAACCAAGTCATTCTGAGAATAGTGTATGCGGCGACCGAGTTGCTCTTGCCCGGC
GTCAATACGGGATAATACCGCGCCACATAGCAGAACTTTAAAAGTGCTCATCATTGGAAAACGTTCTTCG
GGGCGAAAACTCTCAAGGATCTTACCGCTGTTGAGATCCAGTTCGATGTAACCCACTCGTGCACCCAACT
GATCTTCAGCATCTTTTACTTTCACCAGCGTTTCTGGGTGAGCAAAAACAGGAAGGCAAAATGCCGCAAA
AAAGGGAATAAGGGCGACACGGAAATGTTGAATACTCATACTCTTCCTTTTTCAATATTATTGAAGCATT
TATCAGGGTTATTGTCTCATGAGCGGATACATATTTGAATGTATTTAGAAAAATAAACAAATAGGGGTTC
CGCGCACATTTCCCCGAAAAGTGCCACCTAAATTGTAAGCGTTAATATTTTGTTAAAATTCGCGTTAAAT
TTTTGTTAAATCAGCTCATTTTTTAACCAATAGGCCGAAATCGGCAAAATCCCTTATAAATCAAAAGAAT
AGACCGAGATAGGGT
[37 nt withheld, positions 19056-19092]
AAAGAACGTGGACTCCAACGTCAAAGG
[49 nt withheld, positions 19120-19168]
T
[91 nt withheld, positions 19170-19260]
G
[124 nt withheld, positions 19262-19385]
CCCATTCGCCATTCAGGCTGCGCAACTGTTGGGAAGGGCGATCGGTGCGGGCCTCTTCGCTATTACGCCA
GCTGGCGAAAGGGGGATGTGCTGCAAGGCGATTAAGTTGGGTAACGCCAGGGTTTTCCCAGTCACGACGT
TGTAAAACGACGGCCAGTGAGCGCGCGTAATACGACTCACTATAGGGCGAATTGGAGCTCCA
Features (pLannotate 1.2.2; 30 found; start..end, strand, type, name):
      3..1087    +  misc_feature   Rosa26 left arm: left homology arm from intron 1 of the mouse Rosa26 gene (Soriano, 1999)
   1163..1232    +  protein_bind   phage φC31 attP (fragment): attachment site of phage φC31 phage φC31 integrase
   1233..1302    +  protein_bind   phage φC31 attP (fragment): attachment site of phage φC31 phage φC31 integrase
   1303..1372    +  protein_bind   phage φC31 attP (fragment): attachment site of phage φC31 phage φC31 integrase
   1475..1579    +  promoter       AmpR promoter: bla
   1581..1938    +  promoter       SV40 promoter: SV40 enhancer and early promoter
   1973..2767    +  CDS            NeoR/KanR: aminoglycoside phosphotransferase from Tn5; aph(3')-II (or nptII); confers resistance to neomycin, kanamycin, and G418 (Geneticin®)
   2788..2940    +  CDS            ble (fragment): BLE_KLEPN - Experimental evidence at protein level: Swiss-Prot protein existence level 1. Binding protein with a strong affinity to the bleomycin family of antibiotics. Binds to CL990; an antimitotic-antibiotic compound. From Klebsiella pneumoniae.
   2999..3046    +  polyA_signal   HSV TK poly(A) signal: herpes simplex virus thymidine kinase polyadenylation signal (Cole and Stacy, 1985)
  10514..10738   +  polyA_signal   bGH poly(A) signal: bovine growth hormone polyadenylation signal
  10824..15093   +  misc_feature   Rosa26 right arm: right homology arm from intron 1 of the mouse Rosa26 gene (Soriano, 1999)
  15105..15137   -  misc_feature   MCS (fragment): pBluescript multiple cloning site
  15142..15635   +  promoter       PGK promoter: mouse phosphoglycerate kinase 1 promoter
  15662..16231   +  CDS            DTA: diphteria toxin Fragment A; Corynebacterium diphtheriae tox
  16234..16306   +  CDS            small t antigen (fragment): SV40 (simian virus 40) small t antigen
  16308..16373   +  intron         small t intron: SV40 (simian virus 40) small t antigen intron
  16447..16671   +  polyA_signal   bGH poly(A) signal: bovine growth hormone polyadenylation signal
  16675..16696   +  promoter       SV40 promoter (fragment): SV40 enhancer and early promoter
  16701..16726   +  misc_feature   MCS (fragment): pBluescript multiple cloning site
  16739..16757   -  promoter       T3 promoter: promoter for bacteriophage T3 RNA polymerase
  16800..16822   -  protein_bind   lac operator (fragment): The lac repressor binds to the lac operator to inhibit transcription in E. coli. This inhibition can be relieved by adding lactose or isopropyl-β-D-thiogalactopyranoside (IPTG). lac repressor encoded by lacI
  16826..16856   -  promoter       lac promoter: promoter for the E. coli lac operon
  16871..16892   -  protein_bind   CAP binding site: CAP binding activates transcription in the presence of cAMP. E. coli catabolite activator protein
  16905..16997   -  CDS            lacI (fragment): lac repressor; lacI; The lac repressor binds to the lac operator to inhibit transcription in E. coli. This inhibition can be relieved by adding lactose or isopropyl-β-D-thiogalactopyranoside (IPTG).
  17180..17768   -  rep_origin     ori: high-copy-number ColE1/pMB1/pBR322/pUC origin of replication
  17939..18799   -  CDS            AmpR: β-lactamase; bla; confers resistance to ampicillin, carbenicillin, and related antibiotics
  18800..18904   -  promoter       AmpR promoter: bla
  18957..19385   -  rep_origin     f1 ori (sequence partly withheld): f1 bacteriophage origin of replication; arrow indicates direction of (+) strand synthesis
  19390..19545   -  CDS            lacZα (fragment): LacZα fragment of β-galactosidase; lacZ fragment
  19553..19571   +  promoter       T7 promoter: promoter for bacteriophage T7 RNA polymerase
