[The description below was written by a language model from this plasmid's Addgene catalogue record and pLannotate feature annotations shown in this document.]
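Description:
pBT313_pR26-U-attPx3-FRT5-pSV40-Neo-pA-pVasa-PhiC31o-pA-FRT5 is a roughly 19.6 kb gene-targeting vector built on the pRosa26 backbone for homologous recombination at the Rosa26 locus in mouse embryonic stem cells. It is maintained in E. coli through a high-copy ColE1/pUC-type origin and ampicillin resistance. The pBluescript-derived backbone also carries an f1 origin, T3 and T7 promoters, and lac/lacZα remnants. Left (about 1.1 kb) and right (about 4.3 kb) homology arms from Rosa26 intron 1 flank the payload. Outside the right arm sits a PGK promoter-driven diphtheria toxin A cassette with a bGH polyadenylation signal, which provides negative selection against random, non-homologous integration.

Between the arms, the payload begins with three tandem 70 bp φC31 attP sites, which serve as a docking platform for later integrase-mediated insertion of attB-bearing DNA. These are followed, according to the construct name, by an FRT5-flanked block holding two cassettes. The first is an SV40 promoter-driven neomycin phosphotransferase gene with an HSV TK polyadenylation signal, used for G418 selection of targeted ES clones. The second is a Vasa promoter-driven PhiC31o integrase (in the usual nomenclature a mouse codon-optimised version) terminated by a bGH poly(A), presumably intended to supply integrase in the germline. The feature table leaves about 7.5 kb between the TK and bGH poly(A) signals unannotated. The Vasa promoter, integrase coding sequence and FRT5 sites are therefore inferred from the name and catalogue fields rather than from detected features. The paired FRT5 sites should allow Flp recombinase to remove both cassettes, leaving only the attP array. The associated publication concerns site-specific integrase-mediated transgenesis by pronuclear injection, consistent with using this vector to generate attP-bearing Rosa26 host mice.
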