Addgene plasmid #52546: pBT313_pR26-U-attPx3-FRT5-pSV40-Neo-pA-pVasa-PhiC31o-pA-FRT5
Purpose: Targeting vector for homologous recombination in mouse ES cells; Rosa26 locus
Depositing lab: Liqun Luo. Depositing organization: Stanford University. Publication: Site-specific integrase-mediated transgenesis in mice via pronuclear injection. Tasic B, Hippenmeyer S, Wang C, Gamboa M, Zong H, Chen-Tsai Y, Luo L. Proc Natl Acad Sci U S A. 2011 May 10;108(19):7902-7. doi: 10.1073/pnas.1019507108. Epub 2011 Apr 4. PubMed 21464299.
Backbone
  Vector backbone: pRosa26
  Vector type: Mammalian Expression
  Selectable markers: Neomycin (select with G418)
Growth in bacteria
  Bacterial resistance: Ampicillin, 50 μg/mL
  Growth temperature: 30°C
  Growth strain: Stbl2
  Copy number: High Copy
Gene/Insert 1
  Gene/Insert name: PhiC31o attPx3 (70 bp each)
Gene/Insert 2
  Gene/Insert name: Neo
Gene/Insert 3
  Gene/Insert name: PhiC31o integrase
Resource information
  A portion of this plasmid was derived from a plasmid made by: PhiC31o from Phil Soriano
Terms and licenses: Academic/Nonprofit Terms; Industry Terms: Not Available to Industry
How to cite: pBT313_pR26-U-attPx3-FRT5-pSV40-Neo-pA-pVasa-PhiC31o-pA-FRT5 was a gift from Liqun Luo (Addgene plasmid # 52546 ; http://n2t.net/addgene:52546 ; RRID:Addgene_52546)
