>Addgene plasmid #52546 | pBT313_pR26-U-attPx3-FRT5-pSV40-Neo-pA-pVasa-PhiC31o-pA-FRT5 | addgene partial sequence | sequence record 94585 | R26-F1 5'-GCACTTGCTCTCCCAAAGTC-3'
CTGGGCCTGGGAGAATCCCTTCCCCCTCTTCCCTCGTGATCTGCAACTCCAGTCTTTCTAGCCTTAATTA
ATTTAAATAGGAGATCATGCATCCAGATCTGGTGATAGGTGGTAAGTGGTATTCCGTAAGGATATCGTTT
TCGGGAGTAGTGNCCCAACTGGGGTAACCTTTGAGTTCTCTCAGTTGGGGGCGTAGGGTCGCCGACGTTT
TCNGGAGTAGTGCCCCAACTGGGGTAACCTTTGAGTTCTCTCAGTTGGGGGCGTAGGGTCGCCGACGTTT
TCGGGAGTAGTGCCCCAACTGGGGTAACCTTTGAGTTCTCTCAGATGGGGGCGTANGGTCGCCNACGGAT
CCTTTGTCGACNAAGTTCCTATTCCGAANTTCCTATTCTTCATAA
