>Addgene plasmid #52546 | pBT313_pR26-U-attPx3-FRT5-pSV40-Neo-pA-pVasa-PhiC31o-pA-FRT5 | addgene partial sequence | sequence record 94587 | R26-F2 5'-ACGCCTGGCTAAGTTGGATA-3'
GTGGCACTTAAGCAACTTCCTACGGATATACTAGCAGATTAAGGGTCAGGGATAGAAACTAGTCTAGCGT
TTTGTATACCTACCAGCTTTATACTACCTTGTTCTGATAGAAATATTTCAGGACATCTAGCTTATCGATA
CCGTCGACGGTATCGATAAGCTTGATATCGAATTCTACCGGGTAGGGGAGGCGCTTTTCCCAAGGCAGTC
TGGAGCATGCGCTTTAGCAGCCCCGCTGGGCACTTGGCGCTACACAAGTGGCCTCTGGCCTCGCACACAT
TCCACATCCACCGGTAGGCGCCAACCGGCTCCGTTCTTTGGTGGCCCCTTCGCGCCACCTTCTACTCCTC
CCCTAGTCAGGAAGTTCCCCCCCGCCCCGCAGCTCGCGTCGTGCAGGACGTGACAAATGGAAGTAGCACG
TCTCACTAGTCTCGTGCAGATGGACAGCACCGCTGAGCAATGGAAGCGGGTAGGCCTTTGGGGCAGCGGC
CAATAGCAGCTTTGCTCCTTCGCTTTCTGGGCTCA
